Addgene plasmid #175443: pExpreS2-1-C3-PA-10H-SIII
Purpose: (Empty Backbone) HiFi-compatible destination vector for secreted overexpression of 3C-cleavable, C-terminal Protein A-10His-TwinStrep tagged proteins with ExpreS2 Platform
Depositing lab: Wyatt Yue. Depositing organization: University of Oxford. Publication: FAS2FURIOUS: Moderate-Throughput Secreted Expression of Difficult Recombinant Proteins in Drosophila S2 Cells. Coker JA, Katis VL, Fairhead M, Schwenzer A, Clemmensen SB, Frandsen BU, de Jongh WA, Gileadi O, Burgess-Brown NA, Marsden BD, Midwood KS, Yue WW. Front Bioeng Biotechnol. 2022 May 5;10:871933. doi: 10.3389/fbioe.2022.871933. eCollection 2022. PubMed 35600892.
Backbone
  Vector backbone: pExpreS2-1
  Backbone manufacturer: ExpreS2ion Biotechnologies
  Backbone size (bp): 3162
  Modifications to backbone: Added HiFi-compatible MCS which introduces an N-terminal BiP secretion peptide and a C-terminal, 3C-cleavable Protein A-10His-TwinStrep tag.
  Vector type: Insect Expression
  Promoter: Fused Actin-HSP70
  Selectable markers: Zeocin
  Tag / fusion protein: BiP Secretion Peptide (N terminal on insert); 3C-Protein A-10His-TwinStrep (C terminal on insert)
Growth in bacteria
  Bacterial resistance: Bleocin (Zeocin), 50 μg/mL
  Growth temperature: 37°C
  Growth strain: DH5alpha
  Copy number: High Copy
Gene/Insert
  Cloning method: Gibson Cloning
  Sequencing primers: 5′ ACAAGACAGGTTTAAGGAGAC; 3′ GCGCTTGAAAGGAGTGTGTA
Terms and licenses: Academic/Nonprofit Terms; Industry Terms: Not Available to Industry
Depositor comments: This plasmid is designed for use with the ExpreS2 Platform from ExpreS2ion Biotechnologies. It is intended to be used with the ExpreS2ion cells and media which can be obtained directly from the ExpreS2ion website.
How to cite: pExpreS2-1-C3-PA-10H-SIII was a gift from Wyatt Yue (Addgene plasmid # 175443 ; http://n2t.net/addgene:175443 ; RRID:Addgene_175443)
