[The description below was written by a language model from this plasmid's Addgene catalogue record and pLannotate feature annotations shown in this document.]
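Description:
pExpreS2-1-C3-PA-10H-SIII is an empty insect-expression destination vector built on the pExpreS2-1 backbone from ExpreS2ion Biotechnologies, intended for secreted overexpression of recombinant proteins in Drosophila S2 cells using the ExpreS2 platform. It is a compact plasmid of about 3.2 kb that replicates in E. coli at high copy from a ColE1/pUC-type origin. A single ble gene, conferring resistance to Zeocin/bleomycin-family antibiotics, serves for selection in both bacteria and insect cells. It is preceded by an actin 5C promoter fragment and a T7 promoter and followed by an SV40 polyadenylation signal. Short gypsy insulator fragments are annotated near the plasmid origin.

The expression cassette is driven by a fused Drosophila actin 5C–hsp70 promoter, followed by a chimeric intron, which generally enhances transcript processing and expression. Downstream lies the Drosophila BiP signal sequence, which directs the fused protein into the secretory pathway, and then a cloning site designed for HiFi/Gibson assembly. An inserted coding sequence becomes fused at its C terminus to a 3C protease cleavage site followed by a Protein A segment (immunoglobulin-binding domains of Staphylococcus aureus spa), a 10xHis tag and a Twin-Strep tag. The cassette ends with the OpIE-2 baculoviral polyadenylation signal. The feature table detects the Protein A and histidine portions, the latter only as a partial His-tag match, but does not annotate the 3C site or Twin-Strep tag described in the catalogue entry. The multiple tags offer several options for affinity capture from culture medium, with 3C cleavage removing them afterwards. The vector was developed for moderate-throughput secreted expression of difficult recombinant proteins.
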