Features (pLannotate 1.2.2; 15 found; start..end, strand, type, name):
     23..465     +  promoter       Ac5 promoter (fragment): Drosophila melanogaster actin 5C promoter
    481..608     +  promoter       hsp70 promoter (fragment): Drosophila melanogaster hsp70Bb promoter
    630..762     +  intron         chimeric intron: chimera between introns from human β-globin and immunoglobulin heavy chain genes
    785..838     +  sig_peptide    BiP signal sequence: Drosophila BiP signal sequence
    860..1243    +  CDS            spa (fragment): SPA_STAAU - Experimental evidence at protein level: Swiss-Prot protein existence level 1. Plays a role in the inhibition of the host innate and adaptive immune responses. Possesses five immunoglobulin-binding domains that capture both the fragment crystallizable region (Fc region) and the Fab region (part of Ig that identifies antigen) of immunoglobulins (By similarity). In turn, Staphylococcus aureus is protected from phagocytic killing via inhibition of Ig Fc region. In addition, the host elicited B-cell response is prevented due to a decrease of antibody-secreting cell proliferation that en
   1274..1293    +  CDS            7xHis (fragment): 6xHis affinity tag
   1435..1564    +  polyA_signal   OpIE-2 poly(A) signal: immediate-early gene 2 from the Orgyia pseudotsugata multicapsid nucleopolyhedrovirus; baculovirus polyadenylation signal
   1699..2287    -  rep_origin     ori: high-copy-number ColE1/pMB1/pBR322/pUC origin of replication
   2360..2452    +  promoter       Ac5 promoter (fragment): Drosophila melanogaster actin 5c promoter
   2544..2562    +  promoter       T7 promoter: promoter for bacteriophage T7 RNA polymerase
   2572..2943    +  CDS            ble: BLE_STRHI - Experimental evidence at protein level: Swiss-Prot protein existence level 1. Binding protein with a strong affinity to the bleomycin family of antibiotics. From Streptoalloteichus hindustanus.
   3010..3131    +  polyA_signal   SV40 poly(A) signal: SV40 polyadenylation signal
   3141..3157    +  protein_bind   gypsy insulator (fragment): chromatin insulator from Drosophila Su(Hw), CP190, and Mod(mdg4)67.2
   3173..3204    +  polyA_signal   SV40 poly(A) signal (fragment): SV40 polyadenylation signal
   3206..8       +  protein_bind   gypsy insulator (fragment) (across the origin): chromatin insulator from Drosophila Su(Hw), CP190, and Mod(mdg4)67.2
>Addgene plasmid #175443 | pExpreS2-1-C3-PA-10H-SIII | addgene full sequence | sequence record 360135 | Addgene NGS Result
AGTGTGCGGCTAGCAGTCAACTACTAGTGAATGCCCTACTAGAAGATGTGTGTTGCACAAAATGTCCCTG
GAATAACCAATTTGAAGTGCAGATAGCAGTAAACGTAAGCTAATATGAATATTATTTAACTGTAATGTTT
TAATATCGCTGGACATTACTAATAAACCCACTATAAACACATGTACATATGTATGTTTTGGCATACAATG
AGTAGTTGGGGAAAAAATGTGTAAAAGCACCGTGACCATCACAGCATAAAGATAACCAGCTGAAGTATCG
AATATGAGTAACCCCCAAATTGAATCACATGCCGCAACTGATAGGACCCATGGAAGTACACTCTTCATGG
CGATATACAAGACACACACAAGCACGAACACCCAGTTGCGGAGGAAATTCTCCGTAAATGAAAACCCAAT
CGGCGAACAATTCATACCCATATATGGTAAAAGTTTTGAACGCGAGCGAACTTAAGAGCGCCGGAGTATA
AATAGAGGCGCTTCGTCTACGGAGCGACAATTCAATTCAAACAAGCAAAGTGAACACGTCGCTAAGCGAA
AGCTAAGCAAATAAACAAGCGCAGCTGAACAAGCTAAACAATCTGCAGAAGCTTGGTACCCTCGAGCTCG
TAAGTATCAAGGTTACAAGACAGGTTTAAGGAGACCAATAGAAACTGGGCTTGTCGAGACAGAGAAGACT
CTTGCGTTTCTGATAGGCACCTATTGGTCTTACTGACATCCACTTTGCCTTTCTCTCCACAGGAATTCTG
GATCCGATCTCAATATGAAGTTATGCATATTACTGGCCGTCGTGGCCTTTGTTGGCCTCTCGCTCGGGAG
ATCTTTGGAGGTTCTGTTTCAGGGTCCAGCCGCCCAGCATGACGAGGCCGTGGATAACAAGTTCAATAAG
GAGCAGCAGAACGCCTTCTACGAGATCCTGCACCTGCCCAACCTGAATGAGGAGCAGCGCAATGCCTTCA
TTCAGAGCCTGAAGGACGATCCATCCCAGTCGGCCAACCTGCTGGCCGAGGCCAAGAAGCTGAATGACGC
CCAGGCCCCGAAGGTGGACAACAAGTTTAATAAGGAGCAGCAGAATGCCTTTTATGAGATCCTGCATCTG
CCAAATCTGAACGAGGAGCAGCGCAACGCCTTTATCCAGTCCCTGAAGGATGATCCAAGCCAGTCCGCCA
ATTTATTAGCTGAAGCCAAGAAGCTGAACGATGCCCAGGCCCCCAAGGTGGATGCCAACTCCTCGAGCGT
GCCATCGCACCATCATCACCATCACCATCACCACCATGGTTCTGGTTGGAGTCACCCACAATTCGAGAAA
GGTGGTGGCTCTGGTGGCGGTTCAGGCGGCTCCGCCTGGTCCCATCCACAGTTTGAAAAGTGAACCGGTC
ATATGCGGCCGCGGATCGATCGATATCTGACTAAATCTTAGTTTGTATTGTCATGTTTTAATACAATATG
TTATGTTTAAATATGTTTTTAATAAATTTTATAAAATAATTTCAACTTTTATTGTAACAACATTGTCCAT
TTACACACTCCTTTCAAGCGCGTGGGACTCGATGCTCGGCGCCACTCAAAGGCGGTAATACGGTTATCCA
CAGAATCAGGGGATAACGCAGGAAAGAACATGTGAGCAAAAGGCCAGCAAAAGGCCAGGAACCGTAAAAA
GGCCGCGTTGCTGGCGTTTTTCCATAGGCTCCGCCCCCCTGACGAGCATCACAAAAATCGACGCTCAAGT
CAGAGGTGGCGAAACCCGACAGGACTATAAAGATACCAGGCGTTTCCCCCTGGAAGCTCCCTCGTGCGCT
CTCCTGTTCCGACCCTGCCGCTTACCGGATACCTGTCCGCCTTTCTCCCTTCGGGAAGCGTGGCGCTTTC
TCATAGCTCACGCTGTAGGTATCTCAGTTCGGTGTAGGTCGTTCGCTCCAAGCTGGGCTGTGTGCACGAA
CCCCCCGTTCAGCCCGACCGCTGCGCCTTATCCGGTAACTATCGTCTTGAGTCCAACCCGGTAAGACACG
ACTTATCGCCACTGGCAGCAGCCACTGGTAACAGGATTAGCAGAGCGAGGTATGTAGGCGGTGCTACAGA
GTTCTTGAAGTGGTGGCCTAACTACGGCTACACTAGAAGAACAGTATTTGGTATCTGCGCTCTGCTGAAG
CCAGTTACCTTCGGAAAAAGAGTTGGTAGCTCTTGATCCGGCAAACAAACCACCGCTGGTAGCGGTGGTT
TTTTTGTTTGCAAGCAGCAGATTACGCGCAGAAAAAAAGGATCTCAAGAAGATCCTTTGATCTTTTCTAC
GGGGTCTGACGCTCAGTGGAACGAAAACTCACGTTAAGGGATTTTGCATGCGCTAAGCGGGCTTTATAAA
ACGGGCTGCGGGACCAGTTTTCATATCACTACCGTTTGAGTTCTTGTGCTGTGTGGATACTCCTCCCGAC
ACCGAATTAATTCGGATCTCTGCAAGGGATTTTGGTCATGAACAATAAAACTGTCTGCTTACATAAACAG
TAATACAAGGGGTGTTCATAGTATAATACGACTCACTATAGGAGGGCCACCATGGCCAAGTTGACCAGTG
CCGTTCCGGTGCTCACCGCGCGCGACGTCGCCGGAGCGGTCGAGTTCTGGACCGACCGGCTCGGGTTCAG
CCGGGACTTCGTGGAGGACGACTTCGCCGGTGTGGTCCGGGACGACGTGACCCTGTTCATCAGCGCGGTC
CAGGACCAGGTGGTGCCGGACAACACCCTGGCCTGGGTGTGGGTGCGCGGCCTGGACGAGCTGTACGCCG
AGTGGTCGGAGGTCGTGTCCACGAACTTCCGGGACGCCTCCGGGCCGGCCATGACCGAGATCGGCGAGCA
GCCGTGGGGGCGGGAGTTCGCCCTGCGCGACCCGGCCGGCAACTGCGTGCACTTCGTGGCCGAGGAGCAG
GACTGACCGACGCCGACCAACACCGCCGGTCCGACGGCGGCCCACGGGTCCCAGGGGGGTCGACCTCGAA
ACTTGTTTATTGCAGCTTATAATGGTTACAAATAAAGCAATAGCATCACAAATTTCACAAATAAAGCATT
TTTTTCACTGCATTCTAGTTGTGGTTTGTCCAAACTCATCAATGTATCTTATCATGTCTTCACGTAATAA
GTGTGCGGCTAGCAGTCAACTAGTCCAAACTCATCAATGTATCTTATCATGTCTTCACGTAATA
